>Addgene plasmid #176617 | pMM98 | addgene full sequence | sequence record 363443 | Addgene NGS Result
TTCGGGTTTATTACAGGGACAGCAGAGATCCAGTTTGGATCGATAAGCTTGATATCGAATTCCTGCAGCC
CCGATAAAATAAAAGATTTTATTTAGTCTCCAGAAAAAGGGGGGAATGAAAGACCCCACCTGTAGGTTTG
GCAAGCTAGCTGCAGTAACGCCATTTTGCAAGGCATGGAAAAATACCAAACCAAGAATAGAGAAGTTCAG
ATCAAGGGCGGGTACATGAAAATAGCTAACGTTGGGCCAAACAGGATATCTGCGGTGAGCAGTTTCGGCC
CCGGCCCGGGGCCAAGAACAGATGGTCACCGCAGTTTCGGCCCCGGCCCGAGGCCAAGAACAGATGGTCC
CCAGATATGGCCCAACCCTCAGCAGTTTCTTAAGACCCATCAGATGTTTCCAGGCTCCCCCAAGGACCTG
AAATGACCCTGCGCCTTATTTGAATTAACCAATCAGCCTGCTTCTCGCTTCTGTTCGCGCGCTTCTGCTT
CCCGAGCTCTATAAAAGAGCTCACAACCCCTCACTCGGCGCGCCAGTCCTCCGACAGACTGAGTCGCCCG
GGGGGGATCTGGAGCTCTCGAGAATTCTCACGCGTATGTCTCGCTCCGTGGCCTTAGCTGTGCTCGCGCT
ACTCTCTCTTTCTGGCCTGGAGGCAATCCTCTGGCATGAGATGTGGCATGAAGGCCTGGAAGAGGCATCT
CGTTTGTACTTTGGGGAAAGGAACGTGAAAGGCATGTTTGAGGTGCTGGAGCCCTTGCATGCTATGATGG
AACGGGGCCCCCAGACTCTGAAGGAAACATCCTTTAATCAGGCCTATGGTCGAGATTTAATGGAGGCCCA
AGAGTGGTGCAGGAAGTACATGAAATCAGGGAATGTCAAGGACCTCCTCCAAGCCTGGGACCTCTATTAT
CATGTGTTCCGACGAATCTCAAAGACTAGTAGTGGATCCCTGGATGCACCTACAGACCTGCAAGTAACCA
ATGTTACAGACACCAGCATTACAGTCAGTTGGACCCCACCTTCTGCCACTATAACTGGATATCGGATAAC
TTACACTCCTTCCAATGGGCCAGGGGAGCCAAAAGAATTGACAGTACCTCCCTCTTCCACATCTGTCACT
ATTACTGGCTTGACCCCAGGAGTTGAGTATGTTGTATCTGTATACGCATTGAAAGATAATCAAGAATCAC
CACCCCTTGTTGGCACTCAGACAACCCTGGATGCTCCCACAGATTTGCAAGTAACCAACGTAACTGACAC
AAGCATCACTGTTAGTTGGACACCACCAAGTGCTACCATCACCGGATATCGAATCACATATACACCCTCT
AACGGGCCTGGCGAACCAAAGGAGCTTACTGTTCCCCCAAGCAGTACTAGTGTTACCATAACTGGCTTGA
CACCCGGGGTCGAATATGTCGTTTCAGTATATGCACTTAAAGATAATCAGGAAAGTCCCCCCTTGGTAGG
AACACAGACAACTCTGGACGCTCCCACTGACTTGCAAGTGACCAATGTCACAGACACAAGTATAACAGTA
AGCTGGACCCCACCTAGCGCTACCATAACAGGCTATAGGATAACATATACACCTAGCAATGGTCCAGGTG
AGCCTAAAGAGCTGACCGTGCCTCCCAGCTCTACAAGTGTGACAATCACAGGACTTACTCCTGGCGTCGA
GTATGTAGTTTCCGTCTATGCACTGAAGGACAATCAAGAGTCACCCCCTTTGGTCGGGACTCAAACAACC
GGCGGAAGCGGAGGTAGTGGTGGAAGCCCCCCAGACCACATTCCTTGGATTACAGCTGTACTTCCAACAG
TTATTATATGTGTGATGGTTTTCTGTCTAATTCTATGGAAATGGAAGAAGAAGAAGCGGCCTCGGAGCGC
AGACGCCAGCGGCGGCATGGTGAGCAAGGGCGAGGAGCTGTTCACCGGGGTGGTGCCCATCCTGGTCGAG
CTGGACGGCGACGTAAACGGCCACAAGTTCAGCGTGTCCGGCGAGGGCGAGGGCGATGCCACCTACGGCA
AGCTGACCCTGAAGTTCATCTGCACCACCGGCAAGCTGCCCGTGCCCTGGCCCACCCTCGTGACCACCCT
GACCTACGGCGTGCAGTGCTTCAGCCGCTACCCCGACCACATGAAGCAGCACGACTTCTTCAAGTCCGCC
ATGCCCGAAGGCTACGTCCAGGAGCGCACCATCTTCTTCAAGGACGACGGCAACTACAAGACCCGCGCCG
AGGTGAAGTTCGAGGGCGACACCCTGGTGAACCGCATCGAGCTGAAGGGCATCGACTTCAAGGAGGACGG
CAACATCCTGGGGCACAAGCTGGAGTACAACTACAACAGCCACAACGTCTATATCATGGCCGACAAGCAG
AAGAACGGCATCAAGGTGAACTTCAAGATCCGCCACAACATCGAGGACGGCAGCGTGCAGCTCGCCGACC
ACTACCAGCAGAACACCCCCATCGGCGACGGCCCCGTGCTGCTGCCCGACAACCACTACCTGAGCACCCA
GTCCAAGCTGAGCAAAGACCCCAACGAGAAGCGCGATCACATGGTCCTGCTGGAGTTCGTGACCGCCGCC
GGGATCACTCTCGGCATGGACGAGCTGTACAAGTAAGCGGCCGCGACTCTAGAGTCGACCTGCAGGCATG
CAAGCTTGATATCAAGCTTATCGATAATCAACCTCTGGATTACAAAATTTGTGAAAGATTGACTGGTATT
CTTAACTATGTTGCTCCTTTTACGCTATGTGGATACGCTGCTTTAATGCCTTTGTATCATGCTATTGCTT
CCCGTATGGCTTTCATTTTCTCCTCCTTGTATAAATCCTGGTTGCTGTCTCTTTATGAGGAGTTGTGGCC
CGTTGTCAGGCAACGTGGCGTGGTGTGCACTGTGTTTGCTGACGCAACCCCCACTGGTTGGGGCATTGCC
ACCACCTGTCAGCTCCTTTCCGGGACTTTCGCTTTCCCCCTCCCTATTGCCACGGCGGAACTCATCGCCG
CCTGCCTTGCCCGCTGCTGGACAGGGGCTCGGCTGTTGGGCACTGACAATTCCGTGGTGTTGTCGGGGAA
ATCATCGTCCTTTCCTTGGCTGCTCGCCTGTGTTGCCACCTGGATTCTGCGCGGGACGTCCTTCTGCTAC
GTCCCTTCGGCCCTCAATCCAGCGGACCTTCCTTCCCGCGGCCTGCTGCCGGCTCTGCGGCCTCTTCCGC
GTCTTCGCCTTCGCCCTCAGACGAGTCGGATCTCCCTTTGGGCCGCCTCCCCGCATCGATACCGTCGACC
TCGAGGGAATTAATTCGAGCTCGGTACCTTTAAGACCAATGACTTACAAGGCAGCTGTAGATCTTAGCCA
CTTTTTAAAAGAAAAGGGGGGACTGGAAGGGCTAATTCACTCCCAACGAAGACAAGATCTGCTTTTTGCT
TGTACTGGGTCTCTCTGGTTAGACCAGATCTGAGCCTGGGAGCTCTCTGGCTAACTAGGGAACCCACTGC
TTAAGCCTCAATAAAGCTTGCCTTGAGTGCTTCAAGTAGTGTGTGCCCGTCTGTTGTGTGACTCTGGTAA
CTAGAGATCCCTCAGACCCTTTTAGTCAGTGTGGAAAATCTCTAGCAGCATCTAGAATTAATTCCGTGTA
TTCTATAGTGTCACCTAAATCGTATGTGTATGATACATAAGGTTATGTATTAATTGTAGCCGCGTTCTAA
CGACAATATGTACAAGCCTAATTGTGTAGCATCTGGCTTACTGAAGCAGACCCTATCATCTCTCTCGTAA
ACTGCCGTCAGAGTCGGTTTGGTTGGACGAACCTTCTGAGTTTCTGGTAACGCCGTCCCGCACCCGGAAA
TGGTCAGCGAACCAATCAGCAGGGTCATCGCTAGCCAGATCCTCTACGCCGGACGCATCGTGGCCGGCAT
CACCGGCGCCACAGGTGCGGTTGCTGGCGCCTATATCGCCGACATCACCGATGGGGAAGATCGGGCTCGC
CACTTCGGGCTCATGAGCGCTTGTTTCGGCGTGGGTATGGTGGCAGGCCCCGTGGCCGGGGGACTGTTGG
GCGCCATCTCCTTGCATGCACCATTCCTTGCGGCGGCGGTGCTCAACGGCCTCAACCTACTACTGGGCTG
CTTCCTAATGCAGGAGTCGCATAAGGGAGAGCGTCGAATGGTGCACTCTCAGTACAATCTGCTCTGATGC
CGCATAGTTAAGCCAGCCCCGACACCCGCCAACACCCGCTGACGCGCCCTGACGGGCTTGTCTGCTCCCG
GCATCCGCTTACAGACAAGCTGTGACCGTCTCCGGGAGCTGCATGTGTCAGAGGTTTTCACCGTCATCAC
CGAAACGCGCGAGACGAAAGGGCCTCGTGATACGCCTATTTTTATAGGTTAATGTCATGATAATAATGGT
TTCTTAGACGTCAGGTGGCACTTTTCGGGGAAATGTGCGCGGAACCCCTATTTGTTTATTTTTCTAAATA
CATTCAAATATGTATCCGCTCATGAGACAATAACCCTGATAAATGCTTCAATAATATTGAAAAAGGAAGA
GTATGAGTATTCAACATTTCCGTGTCGCCCTTATTCCCTTTTTTGCGGCATTTTGCCTTCCTGTTTTTGC
TCACCCAGAAACGCTGGTGAAAGTAAAAGATGCTGAAGATCAGTTGGGTGCACGAGTGGGTTACATCGAA
CTGGATCTCAACAGCGGTAAGATCCTTGAGAGTTTTCGCCCCGAAGAACGTTTTCCAATGATGAGCACTT
TTAAAGTTCTGCTATGTGGCGCGGTATTATCCCGTATTGACGCCGGGCAAGAGCAACTCGGTCGCCGCAT
ACACTATTCTCAGAATGACTTGGTTGAGTACTCACCAGTCACAGAAAAGCATCTTACGGATGGCATGACA
GTAAGAGAATTATGCAGTGCTGCCATAACCATGAGTGATAACACTGCGGCCAACTTACTTCTGACAACGA
TCGGAGGACCGAAGGAGCTAACCGCTTTTTTGCACAACATGGGGGATCATGTAACTCGCCTTGATCGTTG
GGAACCGGAGCTGAATGAAGCCATACCAAACGACGAGCGTGACACCACGATGCCTGTAGCAATGGCAACA
ACGTTGCGCAAACTATTAACTGGCGAACTACTTACTCTAGCTTCCCGGCAACAATTAATAGACTGGATGG
AGGCGGATAAAGTTGCAGGACCACTTCTGCGCTCGGCCCTTCCGGCTGGCTGGTTTATTGCTGATAAATC
TGGAGCCGGTGAGCGTGGGTCTCGCGGTATCATTGCAGCACTGGGGCCAGATGGTAAGCCCTCCCGTATC
GTAGTTATCTACACGACGGGGAGTCAGGCAACTATGGATGAACGAAATAGACAGATCGCTGAGATAGGTG
CCTCACTGATTAAGCATTGGTAACTGTCAGACCAAGTTTACTCATATATACTTTAGATTGATTTAAAACT
TCATTTTTAATTTAAAAGGATCTAGGTGAAGATCCTTTTTGATAATCTCATGACCAAAATCCCTTAACGT
GAGTTTTCGTTCCACTGAGCGTCAGACCCCGTAGAAAAGATCAAAGGATCTTCTTGAGATCCTTTTTTTC
TGCGCGTAATCTGCTGCTTGCAAACAAAAAAACCACCGCTACCAGCGGTGGTTTGTTTGCCGGATCAAGA
GCTACCAACTCTTTTTCCGAAGGTAACTGGCTTCAGCAGAGCGCAGATACCAAATACTGTTCTTCTAGTG
TAGCCGTAGTTAGGCCACCACTTCAAGAACTCTGTAGCACCGCCTACATACCTCGCTCTGCTAATCCTGT
TACCAGTGGCTGCTGCCAGTGGCGATAAGTCGTGTCTTACCGGGTTGGACTCAAGACGATAGTTACCGGA
TAAGGCGCAGCGGTCGGGCTGAACGGGGGGTTCGTGCACACAGCCCAGCTTGGAGCGAACGACCTACACC
GAACTGAGATACCTACAGCGTGAGCTATGAGAAAGCGCCACGCTTCCCGAAGGGAGAAAGGCGGACAGGT
ATCCGGTAAGCGGCAGGGTCGGAACAGGAGAGCGCACGAGGGAGCTTCCAGGGGGAAACGCCTGGTATCT
TTATAGTCCTGTCGGGTTTCGCCACCTCTGACTTGAGCGTCGATTTTTGTGATGCTCGTCAGGGGGGCGG
AGCCTATGGAAAAACGCCAGCAACGCGGCCTTTTTACGGTTCCTGGCCTTTTGCTGGCCTTTTGCTCACA
TGTTCTTTCCTGCGTTATCCCCTGATTCTGTGGATAACCGTATTACCGCCTTTGAGTGAGCTGATACCGC
TCGCCGCAGCCGAACGACCGAGCGCAGCGAGTCAGTGAGCGAGGAAGCGGAAGAGCGCCCAATACGCAAA
CCGCCTCTCCCCGCGCGTTGGCCGATTCATTAATGCAGCTGTGGAATGTGTGTCAGTTAGGGTGTGGAAA
GTCCCCAGGCTCCCCAGCAGGCAGAAGTATGCAAAGCATGCATCTCAATTAGTCAGCAACCAGGTGTGGA
AAGTCCCCAGGCTCCCCAGCAGGCAGAAGTATGCAAAGCATGCATCTCAATTAGTCAGCAACCATAGTCC
CGCCCCTAACTCCGCCCATCCCGCCCCTAACTCCGCCCAGTTCCGCCCATTCTCCGCCCCATGGCTGACT
AATTTTTTTTATTTATGCAGAGGCCGAGGCCGCCTCGGCCTCTGAGCTATTCCAGAAGTAGTGAGGAGGC
TTTTTTGGAGGCCTAGGCTTTTGCAAAAAGCTTGGACACAAGACAGGCTTGCGAGATATGTTTGAGAATA
CCACTTTATCCCGCGTCAGGGAGAGGCAGTGCGTAAAAAGACGCGGACTCATGTGAAATACTGGTTTTTA
GTGCGCCAGATCTCTATAATCTCGCGCAACCTATTTTCCCCTCGAACACTTTTTAAGCCGTAGATAAACA
GGCTGGGACACTTCACATGAGCGAAAAATACATCGTCACCTGGGACATGTTGCAGATCCATGCACGTAAA
CTCGCAAGCCGACTGATGCCTTCTGAACAATGGAAAGGCATTATTGCCGTAAGCCGTGGCGGTCTGTACC
GGGTGCGTTACTGGCGCGTGAACTGGGTATTCGTCATGTCGATACCGTTTGTATTTCCAGCTACGATCAC
GACAACCAGCGCGAGCTTAAAGTGCTGAAACGCGCAGAAGGCGATGGCGAAGGCTTCATCGTTATTGATG
ACCTGGTGGATACCGGTGGTACTGCGGTTGCGATTCGTGAAATGTATCCAAAAGCGCACTTTGTCACCAT
CTTCGCAAAACCGGCTGGTCGTCCGCTGGTTGATGACTATGTTGTTGATATCCCGCAAGATACCTGGATT
GAACAGCCGTGGGATATGGGCGTCGTATTCGTCCCGCCAATCTCCGGTCGCTAATCTTTTCAACGCCTGG
CACTGCCGGGCGTTGTTCTTTTTAACTTCAGGCGGGTTACAATAGTTTCCAGTAAGTATTCTGGAGGCTG
CATCCATGACACAGGCAAACCTGAGCGAAACCCTGTTCAAACCCCGCTTTAAACATCCTGAAACCTCGAC
GCTAGTCCGCCGCTTTAATCACGGCGCACAACCGCCTGTGCAGTCGGCCCTTGATGGTAAAACCATCCCT
CACTGGTATCGCATGATTAACCGTCTGATGTGGATCTGGCGCGGCATTGACCCACGCGAAATCCTCGACG
TCCAGGCACGTATTGTGATGAGCGATGCCGAACGTACCGACGATGATTTATACGATACGGTGATTGGCTA
CCGTGGCGGCAACTGGATTTATGAGTGGGCCCCGGATCTTTGTGAAGGAACCTTACTTCTGTGGTGTGAC
ATAATTGGACAAACTACCTACAGAGATTTAAAGCTCTAAGGTAAATATAAAATTTTTAAGTGTATAATGT
GTTAAACTACTGATTCTAATTGTTTGTGTATTTTAGATTCCAACCTATGGAACTGATGAATGGGAGCAGT
GGTGGAATGCCTTTAATGAGGAAAACCTGTTTTGCTCAGAAGAAATGCCATCTAGTGATGATGAGGCTAC
TGCTGACTCTCAACATTCTACTCCTCCAAAAAAGAAGAGAAAGGTAGAAGACCCCAAGGACTTTCCTTCA
GAATTGCTAAGTTTTTTGAGTCATGCTGTGTTTAGTAATAGAACTCTTGCTTGCTTTGCTATTTACACCA
CAAAGGAAAAAGCTGCACTGCTATACAAGAAAATTATGGAAAAATATTCTGTAACCTTTATAAGTAGGCA
TAACAGTTATAATCATAACATACTGTTTTTTCTTACTCCACACAGGCATAGAGTGTCTGCTATTAATAAC
TATGCTCAAAAATTGTGTACCTTTAGCTTTTTAATTTGTAAAGGGGTTAATAAGGAATATTTGATGTATA
GTGCCTTGACTAGAGATCATAATCAGCCATACCACATTTGTAGAGGTTTTACTTGCTTTAAAAAACCTCC
CACACCTCCCCCTGAACCTGAAACATAAAATGAATGCAATTGTTGTTGTTAACTTGTTTATTGCAGCTTA
TAATGGTTACAAATAAAGCAATAGCATCACAAATTTCACAAATAAAGCATTTTTTTCACTGCATTCTAGT
TGTGGTTTGTCCAAACTCATCAATGTATCTTATCATGTCTGGATCAACTGGATAACTCAAGCTAACCAAA
ATCATCCCAAACTTCCCACCCCATACCCTATTACCACTGCCAATTACCTGTGGTTTCATTTACTCTAAAC
CTGTGATTCCTCTGAATTATTTTCATTTTAAAGAAATTGTATTTGTTAAATATGTACTACAAACTTAGTA
GTTGGAAGGGCTAATTCACTCCCAAAGAAGACAAGATATCCTTGATCTGTGGATCTACCACACACAAGGC
TACTTCCCTGATTAGCAGAACTACACACCAGGGCCAGGGGTCAGATATCCACTGACCTTTGGATGGTGCT
ACAAGCTAGTACCAGTTGAGCCAGATAAGGTAGAAGAGGCCAATAAAGGAGAGAACACCAGCTTGTTACA
CCCTGTGAGCCTGCATGGGATGGATGACCCGGAGAGAGAAGTGTTAGAGTGGAGGTTTGACAGCCGCCTA
GCATTTCATCACGTGGCCCGAGAGCTGCATCCGGAGTACTTCAAGAACTGCTGATATCGAGCTTGCTACA
AGGGACTTTCCGCTGGGGACTTTCCAGGGAGGCGTGGCCTGGGCGGGACTGGGGAGTGGCGAGCCCTCAG
ATCCTGCATATAAGCAGCTGCTTTTTGCCTGTACTGGGTCTCTCTGGTTAGACCAGATCTGAGCCTGGGA
GCTCTCTGGCTAACTAGGGAACCCACTGCTTAAGCCTCAATAAAGCTTGCCTTGAGTGCTTCAAGTAGTG
TGTGCCCGTCTGTTGTGTGACTCTGGTAACTAGAGATCCCTCAGACCCTTTTAGTCAGTGTGGAAAATCT
CTAGCAGTGGCGCCCGAACAGGGACTTGAAAGCGAAAGGGAAACCAGAGGAGCTCTCTCGACGCAGGACT
CGGCTTGCTGAAGCGCGCACGGCAAGAGGCGAGGGGCGGCGACTGGTGAGTACGCCAAAAATTTTGACTA
GCGGAGGCTAGAAGGAGAGAGATGGGTGCGAGAGCGTCAGTATTAAGCGGGGGAGAATTAGATCGCGATG
GGAAAAAATTCGGTTAAGGCCAGGGGGAAAGAAAAAATATAAATTAAAACATATAGTATGGGCAAGCAGG
GAGCTAGAACGATTCGCAGTTAATCCTGGCCTGTTAGAAACATCAGAAGGCTGTAGACAAATACTGGGAC
AGCTACAACCATCCCTTCAGACAGGATCAGAAGAACTTAGATCATTATATAATACAGTAGCAACCCTCTA
TTGTGTGCATCAAAGGATAGAGATAAAAGACACCAAGGAAGCTTTAGACAAGATAGAGGAAGAGCAAAAC
AAAAGTAAGACCACCGCACAGCAAGCGGCCGGCCGCTGATCTTCAGACCTGGAGGAGGAGATATGAGGGA
CAATTGGAGAAGTGAATTATATAAATATAAAGTAGTAAAAATTGAACCATTAGGAGTAGCACCCACCAAG
GCAAAGAGAAGAGTGGTGCAGAGAGAAAAAAGAGCAGTGGGAATAGGAGCTTTGTTCCTTGGGTTCTTGG
GAGCAGCAGGAAGCACTATGGGCGCAGCGTCAATGACGCTGACGGTACAGGCCAGACAATTATTGTCTGG
TATAGTGCAGCAGCAGAACAATTTGCTGAGGGCTATTGAGGCGCAACAGCATCTGTTGCAACTCACAGTC
TGGGGCATCAAGCAGCTCCAGGCAAGAATCCTGGCTGTGGAAAGATACCTAAAGGATCAACAGCTCCTGG
GGATTTGGGGTTGCTCTGGAAAACTCATTTGCACCACTGCTGTGCCTTGGAATGCTAGTTGGAGTAATAA
ATCTCTGGAACAGATTTGGAATCACACGACCTGGATGGAGTGGGACAGAGAAATTAACAATTACACAAGC
TTAATACACTCCTTAATTGAAGAATCGCAAAACCAGCAAGAAAAGAATGAACAAGAATTATTGGAATTAG
ATAAATGGGCAAGTTTGTGGAATTGGTTTAACATAACAAATTGGCTGTGGTATATAAAATTATTCATAAT
GATAGTAGGAGGCTTGGTAGGTTTAAGAATAGTTTTTGCTGTACTTTCTATAGTGAATAGAGTTAGGCAG
GGATATTCACCATTATCGTTTCAGACCCACCTCCCAACCCCGAGGGGACCCGACAGGCCCGAAGGAATAG
AAGAAGAAGGTGGAGAGAGAGACAGAGACAGATCCATTCGATTAGTGAACGGATCTCGACGGTATCGCCA
AATGGCAGTATTCATCCACAATTTTAAAAGAAAAGGGGGGATTGGGGGGTACAGTGCAGGGGAAAGAATA
GTAGACATAATAGCAACAGACATACAAACTAAAGAATTACAAAAACAAATTACAAAAATTCAAAATT
Features (pLannotate 1.2.2; 36 found; start..end, strand, type, name):
     39..71      -  misc_feature   MCS (fragment): pBluescript multiple cloning site
    155..562     +  promoter       SFFV promoter: spleen focus-forming virus long terminal repeat (LTR) promoter
    596..658     +  CDS            B2M (fragment): B2MG_HUMAN - Experimental evidence at protein level: Swiss-Prot protein existence level 1. Component of the class I major histocompatibility complex (MHC). Involved in the presentation of peptide antigens to the immune system. Exogenously applied M.tuberculosis EsxA or EsxA-EsxB (or EsxA expressed in host) binds B2M and decreases its export to the cell surface (total protein levels do not change), probably leading to defects in class I antigen presentation (PubMed:25356553). From Homo sapiens (Human).
    656..934     +  CDS            FRB*: T2098L mutant of FKBP-rapamycin binding domain of human FRAP binds synthetic ligands such as AP21967
    872..1828    +  CDS            FN1 (fragment): FINC_HORSE - Experimental evidence at transcript level: Swiss-Prot protein existence level 2. [Isoform 2]: Probably involved in matrix organization of cartilage. From Equus caballus (Horse).
   1907..2626    +  CDS            mEGFP: enhanced GFP with monomerizing A206K mutation (Zacharias et al., 2002) mammalian codon-optimized
   2637..2667    +  misc_feature   MCS (fragment): pUC18/19 multiple cloning site
   2668..2686    +  misc_feature   MCS (fragment): pBluescript multiple cloning site
   2686..3274    +  misc_feature   WPRE: woodchuck hepatitis virus posttranscriptional regulatory element
   3275..3297    +  misc_feature   MCS (fragment): pBluescript multiple cloning site
   3314..3382    +  CDS            nef (fragment): NEF_HV1Z2 - Experimental evidence at protein level: Swiss-Prot protein existence level 1. Extracellular Nef protein targets CD4(+) T-lymphocytes for apoptosis by interacting with CXCR4 surface receptors. From Human immunodeficiency virus type 1 group M subtype D (isolate Z2/CDC-Z34) (HIV-1).
   3384..3617    +  LTR            3' LTR (ΔU3): self-inactivating 3' long terminal repeat (LTR) from HIV-1
   3642..3660    -  promoter       SP6 promoter: promoter for bacteriophage SP6 RNA polymerase
   3888..4167    +  CDS            TcR (fragment): tetracycline efflux protein; tet; confers resistance to tetracycline
   4168..4216    -  misc_feature   bom (fragment): basis of mobility region from pBR322
   4318..4353    -  CDS            rop (fragment): Rop protein, which maintains plasmids at low copy number; rop
   4448..4552    +  promoter       AmpR promoter: bla
   4553..5413    +  CDS            AmpR: β-lactamase; bla; confers resistance to ampicillin, carbenicillin, and related antibiotics
   5584..6172    +  rep_origin     ori: high-copy-number ColE1/pMB1/pBR322/pUC origin of replication
   6355..6411    +  CDS            lacI (fragment): lac repressor; lacI; The lac repressor binds to the lac operator to inhibit transcription in E. coli. This inhibition can be relieved by adding lactose or isopropyl-β-D-thiogalactopyranoside (IPTG).
   6418..6747    +  promoter       SV40 promoter: SV40 enhancer and early promoter
   6947..7066    +  CDS            gpt (fragment): XGPT_ECOLI - Also known as gpp, gxu. Experimental evidence at protein level: Swiss-Prot protein existence level 1. Purine salvage pathway enzyme that catalyzes the transfer of the ribosyl-5-phosphate group from 5-phospho-alpha-D-ribose 1- diphosphate (PRPP) to the N9 position of the 6-oxopurines guanine and xanthine to form the corresponding ribonucleotides GMP (guanosine 5'- monophosphate) and XMP (xanthosine 5'-monophosphate), with the release of PPi. To a lesser extent, also acts on hypoxanthine (PubMed:9100006, PubMed:3886014). Does not ribophosphorylate adenine (PubMed:3886014). From Esch
   7066..7401    +  CDS            gpt (fragment): XGPT_ECOLI - Also known as gpp, gxu. Experimental evidence at protein level: Swiss-Prot protein existence level 1. Purine salvage pathway enzyme that catalyzes the transfer of the ribosyl-5-phosphate group from 5-phospho-alpha-D-ribose 1- diphosphate (PRPP) to the N9 position of the 6-oxopurines guanine and xanthine to form the corresponding ribonucleotides GMP (guanosine 5'- monophosphate) and XMP (xanthosine 5'-monophosphate), with the release of PPi. To a lesser extent, also acts on hypoxanthine (PubMed:9100006, PubMed:3886014). Does not ribophosphorylate adenine (PubMed:3886014). From Esch
   7496..7801    +  CDS            frsA (fragment): FRSA_ECOLI - Also known as yafA. Experimental evidence at protein level: Swiss-Prot protein existence level 1. Catalyzes the hydrolysis of esters (PubMed:15808744). Displays esterase activity toward pNP-butyrate (PubMed:15808744). May stimulate mixed-acid fermentation by acting as a fermentation/respiration switch that down-regulates respiration and up- regulates fermentation rates (PubMed:15169777). From Escherichia coli (strain K12).
   7805..7879    +  CDS            small t antigen (fragment): SV40 (simian virus 40) small t antigen
   7881..7946    +  intron         small t intron: SV40 (simian virus 40) small t antigen intron
   8076..8096    +  CDS            SV40 NLS: nuclear localization signal of SV40 (simian virus 40) large T antigen
   8415..8498    +  CDS            large T antigen (fragment): large T antigen from SV40 (simian virus 40)
   8521..8655    +  polyA_signal   SV40 poly(A) signal: SV40 polyadenylation signal
   8822..9151    +  CDS            nef (fragment): NEF_HV1BR - Experimental evidence at protein level: Swiss-Prot protein existence level 1. Extracellular Nef protein targets CD4(+) T-lymphocytes for apoptosis by interacting with CXCR4 surface receptors (PubMed:14990729). From Human immunodeficiency virus type 1 group M subtype B (isolate BRU/LAI) (HIV-1).
   9199..9456    +  LTR            5' LTR (truncated): truncated 5' long terminal repeat (LTR) from HIV-1
   9503..9628    +  misc_feature   HIV-1 Ψ: packaging signal of human immunodeficiency virus type 1
   9612..9950    +  CDS            HIV-1 gag (fragment): gag protein from human immunodeficiency virus 1; gag
  10125..10358   +  misc_feature   RRE: The Rev response element (RRE) of HIV-1 allows for Rev-dependent mRNA export from the nucleus to the cytoplasm.
  10735..10835   +  CDS            Rev (fragment): human immunodeficiency virus 1 (HIV-1) Rev protein; rev; enhances nuclear export of unspliced and incompletely spliced viral mRNAs
  10872..2       +  misc_feature   cPPT/CTS (across the origin): central polypurine tract and central termination sequence of HIV-1
