[The description below was written by a language model from this plasmid's Addgene catalogue record and pLannotate feature annotations shown in this document.]
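Description:
pMM98 is a lentiviral transfer plasmid built on the pHR backbone for expression of a synthetic cell-surface protein in mammalian cells. It is maintained in E. coli through a high-copy ColE1/pUC-type origin and an ampicillin resistance gene (β-lactamase). The viral portion carries a truncated HIV-1 5' LTR, the Ψ packaging signal with a short gag fragment, the Rev response element for Rev-dependent nuclear export of the genomic RNA, a cPPT/CTS element, and a self-inactivating ΔU3 3' LTR, so that the integrated provirus lacks LTR promoter activity. The backbone also retains legacy sequence outside the LTRs, including an SV40 promoter followed by E. coli gpt fragments and SV40 small t intron and polyadenylation sequences. No mammalian drug-selection marker is annotated within the transferred region.

The payload, FRB-FIB3ext-GFPint, is driven by the SFFV promoter and followed by a WPRE to enhance transcript expression. The annotated open reading frame begins with a short β2-microglobulin fragment, probably a signal peptide given its position, followed by the FRB* (T2098L) rapamycin-analogue-binding domain and a stretch scored as fibronectin-like. This stretch corresponds to the three synthetic fibcon (consensus fibronectin type III) repeats named in the record. Monomeric EGFP (A206K) sits at the C-terminal end and, per the insert name, is intracellular. A transmembrane segment is implied by the ext/int design, but it is not annotated. According to the record, the construct is used to observe SIRPA exclusion from the phagocytic synapse, with the repeats presumably setting the size of the extracellular domain. GFP allows the protein's localisation to be imaged.
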