Addgene plasmid #176617: pMM98
Purpose: Contains 3 fibcon repeats to observe SIRPA exclusion from the phagocytic synapse
Depositing lab: Meghan Morrissey & Ron Vale. Depositing organization: University of California, San Francisco (UCSF). Publication: CD47 Ligation Repositions the Inhibitory Receptor SIRPA to Suppress Integrin Activation and Phagocytosis. Morrissey MA, Kern N, Vale RD. Immunity. 2020 Aug 18;53(2):290-302.e6. doi: 10.1016/j.immuni.2020.07.008. Epub 2020 Aug 7. PubMed 32768386.
Backbone
  Vector backbone: pHR
  Vector type: Mammalian Expression, Lentiviral
Growth in bacteria
  Bacterial resistance: Ampicillin, 100 μg/mL
  Growth temperature: 37°C
  Growth strain: NEB Stable
  Copy number: High Copy
Gene/Insert
  Gene/Insert name: FRB-FIB3ext-GFPint
  Species: Synthetic
  Mutation: n/a
  Cloning method: Gibson Cloning
Terms and licenses: Academic/Nonprofit Terms; Industry Terms: Not Available to Industry
How to cite: pMM98 was a gift from Meghan Morrissey & Ron Vale (Addgene plasmid # 176617 ; http://n2t.net/addgene:176617 ; RRID:Addgene_176617)
